Addgene plasmid #128984: pMM0521
Purpose: Expression plasmid for ZIF268DBD-L3-CRY2
Depositing lab: Megan McClean. Depositing organization: University of Wisconsin, Madison. Publication: A yeast optogenetic toolkit (yOTK) for gene expression control in Saccharomyces cerevisiae. An-Adirekkun JM, Stewart CJ, Geller SH, Patel MT, Melendez J, Oakes BL, Noyes MB, McClean MN. Biotechnol Bioeng. 2019 Dec 2. doi: 10.1002/bit.27234. PubMed 31788779.
Backbone
  Vector backbone: pRS414/pMM6
  Vector type: Yeast Expression
Growth in bacteria
  Bacterial resistance: Ampicillin, 100 μg/mL
  Growth temperature: 37°C
  Growth strain: DH5alpha
  Copy number: High Copy
Gene/Insert
  Gene/Insert name: SV40NLS-Zif268DBD-CRY2 (L3) scTRP1
  Species: S. cerevisiae (budding yeast)
  Cloning method: Restriction Enzyme; 5′ cloning site unknown (unknown if destroyed); 3′ cloning site unknown (unknown if destroyed)
Terms and licenses: Academic/Nonprofit Terms; Industry Terms: Not Available to Industry
How to cite: pMM0521 was a gift from Megan McClean (Addgene plasmid # 128984 ; http://n2t.net/addgene:128984 ; RRID:Addgene_128984)
