[The description below was written by a language model from this plasmid's Addgene catalogue record and pLannotate feature annotations shown in this document.]
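Description:
pMM0521 is a yeast expression plasmid built on a pRS414-derived backbone (pRS414/pMM6) for producing the DNA-binding half of a light-inducible split transcription factor in Saccharomyces cerevisiae. It is a shuttle vector. In E. coli it replicates from a high-copy ColE1/pUC-type origin and is selected with ampicillin through the β-lactamase gene. In yeast it is maintained as a low-copy centromeric episome through the CEN6/ARS element and selected by tryptophan prototrophy through the TRP1 marker and its own promoter. Backbone remnants include a partial f1 origin, lac promoter/operator sequences, a T3 promoter, and small rop, bom and lacI fragments.

The expression cassette is driven by the constitutive S. cerevisiae ADH1 promoter and closed by the ADH1 terminator. According to the catalogue entry, it encodes an SV40 nuclear localization signal fused to the Zif268 zinc-finger DNA-binding domain, joined through a linker designated L3 to Arabidopsis thaliana cryptochrome 2 (CRY2). The automated annotation labels the zinc-finger segment as a fragment of ZFHD1, which reflects the Zif268-derived portion of that composite domain. The NLS and linker are not annotated separately, and the record does not define the L3 linker.

CRY2 is a blue-light photoreceptor that binds its partner CIB1 on illumination, so this fusion would normally be paired with a separate CIB1–activation domain construct to switch on reporters or genes carrying Zif268 binding sites. That partner is not part of this plasmid. The plasmid belongs to a yeast optogenetic toolkit for gene expression control. The two sequence records, from the depositor and from repository sequencing, differ slightly in length and start coordinate but show the same feature set and arrangement.
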