Features (pLannotate 1.2.2; 19 found; start..end, strand, type, name):
    137..186     +  misc_feature   bom (fragment): basis of mobility region from pBR322
    187..467     +  promoter       TRP1 promoter: S. cerevisiae TRP1
    468..1142    +  CDS            TRP1: phosphoribosylanthranilate isomerase, required for tryptophan biosynthesis; S. cerevisiae TRP1; yeast auxotrophic marker
   1189..1240    +  misc_feature   bom (fragment): basis of mobility region from pBR322
   1241..1571    -  rep_origin     f1 ori (fragment) (sequence partly withheld): f1 bacteriophage origin of replication; arrow indicates direction of (+) strand synthesis
   1572..1968    +  promoter       ADH1 promoter: S. cerevisiae ADH1; promoter for alcohol dehydrogenase 1
   2026..2197    +  CDS            ZFHD1 (DNA binding domain) (fragment): composite human DNA-binding domain composed of domains from the transcription factors Zif268 and Oct-1 (Pomerantz et al., 1995)
   2290..4125    +  CDS            CRY2: CRY2_ARATH - Also known as PHH1 From Arabidopsis thaliana (Mouse-ear cress).
   4162..4349    +  terminator     ADH1 terminator: S. cerevisiae ADH1; transcription terminator for the S. cerevisiae alcohol dehydrogenase 1 (ADH1) gene
   4372..4390    -  promoter       T3 promoter: promoter for bacteriophage T3 RNA polymerase
   4435..4451    -  protein_bind   lac operator: The lac repressor binds to the lac operator to inhibit transcription in E. coli. This inhibition can be relieved by adding lactose or isopropyl-β-D-thiogalactopyranoside (IPTG). lac repressor encoded by lacI
   4459..4489    -  promoter       lac promoter: promoter for the E. coli lac operon
   4504..4525    -  protein_bind   CAP binding site: CAP binding activates transcription in the presence of cAMP. E. coli catabolite activator protein
   4538..4630    -  CDS            lacI (fragment): lac repressor; lacI; The lac repressor binds to the lac operator to inhibit transcription in E. coli. This inhibition can be relieved by adding lactose or isopropyl-β-D-thiogalactopyranoside (IPTG).
   4813..5401    -  rep_origin     ori: high-copy-number ColE1/pMB1/pBR322/pUC origin of replication
   5572..6432    -  CDS            AmpR: β-lactamase; bla; confers resistance to ampicillin, carbenicillin, and related antibiotics
   6433..6537    -  promoter       AmpR promoter: bla
   6574..7077    +  misc_feature   CEN/ARS: S. cerevisiae CEN6 centromere fused to an autonomously replicating sequence
   7146..35      +  CDS            rop (fragment) (across the origin): Rop protein, which maintains plasmids at low copy number; rop
>Addgene plasmid #128984 | pMM0521 | depositor full sequence | sequence record 247330 | pMM0521 sequence 7146 bps
TCGCGCGTTTCGGTGATGACGGTGAAAACCTCTGACACATGCAGCTCCCGGAGACGGTCACAGCTTGTCT
GTAAGCGGATGCCGGGAGCAGACAAGCCCGTCAGGGCGCGTCAGCGGGTGTTGGCGGGTGTCGGGGCTGG
CTTAACTATGCGGCATCAGAGCAGATTGTACTGAGAGTGCACCATAAACGACATTACTATATATATAATA
TAGGAAGCATTTAATAGACAGCATCGTAATATATGTGTACTTTGCAGTTATGACGCCAGATGGCAGTAGT
GGAAGATATTCTTTATTGAAAAATAGCTTGTCACCTTACGTACAATCTTGATCCGGAGCTTTTCTTTTTT
TGCCGATTAAGAATTAATTCGGTCGAAAAAAGAAAAGGAGAGGGCCAAGAGGGAGGGCATTGGTGACTAT
TGAGCACGTGAGTATACGTGATTAAGCACACAAAGGCAGCTTGGAGTATGTCTGTTATTAATTTCACAGG
TAGTTCTGGTCCATTGGTGAAAGTTTGCGGCTTGCAGAGCACAGAGGCCGCAGAATGTGCTCTAGATTCC
GATGCTGACTTGCTGGGTATTATATGTGTGCCCAATAGAAAGAGAACAATTGACCCGGTTATTGCAAGGA
AAATTTCAAGTCTTGTAAAAGCATATAAAAATAGTTCAGGCACTCCGAAATACTTGGTTGGCGTGTTTCG
TAATCAACCTAAGGAGGATGTTTTGGCTCTGGTCAATGATTACGGCATTGATATCGTCCAACTGCATGGA
GATGAGTCGTGGCAAGAATACCAAGAGTTCCTCGGTTTGCCAGTTATTAAAAGACTCGTATTTCCAAAAG
ACTGCAACATACTACTCAGTGCAGCTTCACAGAAACCTCATTCGTTTATTCCCTTGTTTGATTCAGAAGC
AGGTGGGACAGGTGAACTTTTGGATTGGAACTCGATTTCTGACTGGGTTGGAAGGCAAGAGAGCCCCGAA
AGCTTACATTTTATGTTAGCTGGTGGACTGACGCCAGAAAATGTTGGTGATGCGCTTAGATTAAATGGCG
TTATTGGTGTTGATGTAAGCGGAGGTGTGGAGACAAATGGTGTAAAAGACTCTAACAAAATAGCAAATTT
CGTCAAAAATGCTAAGAAATAGGTTATTACTGAGTAGTATTTATTTAAGTATTGTTTGTGCACTTGCCTA
TGCGGTGTGAAATACCGCACAGATGCGTAAGGAGAAAATACCGCATCAGGAAATTGTAAACGTTAATATT
TTGTTAAAATTCGCGTTAAATTTTTGTTAAATCAGCTCATTTTTTAACCAATAGGCCGAAATCGGCAAAA
TCCCTTATAAATCAAAAGAATAGACCGAGATAGGGT
[37 nt withheld, positions 1367-1403]
AAAGAACGTGGACTCCAACGTCAAAGG
[49 nt withheld, positions 1431-1479]
T
[91 nt withheld, positions 1481-1571]
CAACTTCTTTTCTTTTTTTTTCTTTTCTCTCTCCCCCGTTGTTGTCTCACCATATCCGCAATGACAAAAA
AAATGATGGAAGACACTAAAGGAAAAAATTAACGACAAAGACAGCACCAACAGATGTCGTTGTTCCAGAG
CTGATGAGGGGTATCTCGAAGCACACGAAACTTTTTCCTTCCTTCATTCACGCACACTACTCTCTAATGA
GCAACGGTATACGGCCTTCCTTCCAGTTACTTGAATTTGAAATAAAAAAAGTTTGCTGTCTTGCTATCAA
GTATAAATAGACCTGCAATTATTAATCTTTTGTTTCCTCGTCATTGTTCTCGTTCCCTTTCTTCCTTGTT
TCTTTTTCTGCACAATATTTCAAGCTATACCAAGCATACAATCAACTATCTCATATACAATGGCCCCCAA
GAAGAAGAGGAAGGTTGGTATTCACGGGGGTACCCGCCCATATGCTTGCCCTGTCGAGTCCTGCGATCGC
CGCTTTTCTCGCTCGGATGAGCTTACCCGCCATATCCGCATCCATACCGGTCAGAAGCCCTTCCAGTGTC
GAATCTGCATGCGTAACTTCAGTCGTAGTGACCACCTTACCACCCACATCCGCACCCACACAGGCGAGAA
GCCTTTTGCCTGTGACATTTGTGGGAGGAAGTTTGCCAGGAGTGATGAACGCAAGAGGCATACCAAAATC
CATACAGGTGCTAGCTTCATGAAGATGGACAAAAAGACTATAGTTTGGTTTAGAAGAGATCTAAGGATTG
AGGATAATCCTGCATTAGCAGCAGCTGCTCACGAAGGATCTGTTTTTCCTGTCTTCATTTGGTGTCCTGA
AGAAGAAGGACAGTTTTATCCTGGAAGAGCTTCAAGATGGTGGATGAAACAATCACTTGCTCACTTATCT
CAATCCTTGAAGGCTCTTGGATCTGACCTCACTTTAATCAAAACCCACAACACGATTTCAGCGATCTTGG
ATTGTATCCGCGTTACCGGTGCTACAAAAGTCGTCTTTAACCACCTCTATGATCCTGTTTCGTTAGTTCG
GGACCATACCGTAAAGGAGAAGCTGGTGGAACGTGGGATCTCTGTGCAAAGCTACAATGGAGATCTATTG
TATGAACCGTGGGAGATATACTGCGAAAAGGGCAAACCTTTTACGAGTTTCAATTCTTACTGGAAGAAAT
GCTTAGATATGTCGATTGAATCCGTTATGCTTCCTCCTCCTTGGCGGTTGATGCCAATAACTGCAGCGGC
TGAAGCGATTTGGGCGTGTTCGATTGAAGAACTAGGGCTGGAGAATGAGGCCGAGAAACCGAGCAATGCG
TTGTTAACTAGAGCTTGGAGTCCAGGATGGAGCAATGCTGATAAGTTACTAAATGAGTTCATCGAGAAGC
AGTTGATAGATTATGCAAAGAACAGCAAGAAAGTTGTTGGGAATTCTACTTCACTACTTTCTCCGTATCT
CCATTTCGGGGAAATAAGCGTCAGACACGTTTTCCAGTGTGCCCGGATGAAACAAATTATATGGGCAAGA
GATAAGAACAGTGAAGGAGAAGAAAGTGCAGATCTTTTTCTTAGGGGAATCGGTTTAAGAGAGTATTCTC
GGTATATATGTTTCAACTTCCCGTTTACTCACGAGCAATCGTTGTTGAGTCATCTTCGGTTTTTCCCTTG
GGATGCTGATGTTGATAAGTTCAAGGCCTGGAGACAAGGCAGGACCGGTTATCCGTTGGTGGATGCCGGA
ATGAGAGAGCTTTGGGCTACCGGATGGATGCATAACAGAATAAGAGTGATTGTTTCAAGCTTTGCTGTGA
AGTTTCTTCTCCTTCCATGGAAATGGGGAATGAAGTATTTCTGGGATACACTTTTGGATGCTGATTTGGA
ATGTGACATCCTTGGCTGGCAGTATATCTCTGGGAGTATCCCCGATGGCCACGAGCTTGATCGCTTGGAC
AATCCCGCGTTACAAGGCGCCAAATATGACCCAGAAGGTGAGTACATAAGGCAATGGCTTCCCGAGCTTG
CGAGATTGCCAACTGAATGGATCCATCATCCATGGGACGCTCCTTTAACCGTACTCAAAGCTTCTGGTGT
GGAACTCGGAACAAACTATGCGAAACCCATTGTAGACATCGACACAGCTCGTGAGCTACTAGCTAAAGCT
ATTTCAAGAACCCGTGAAGCACAGATCATGATCGGAGCAGCACCTGATGAGATTGTAGCAGATAGCTTCG
AGGCCTTAGGGGCTAATACCATTAAAGAACCTGGTCTTTGCCCATCTGTGTCTTCTAATGACCAACAAGT
ACCTTCGGCTGTTCGTTACAACGGGTCAAAGAGAGTGAAACCTGAGGAAGAAGAAGAGAGAGACATGAAG
AAATCTAGGGGATTCGATGAAAGGGAGTTGTTTTCGACTGCTGAATCTTCTTCTTCTTCGAGTGTGTTTT
TCGTTTCGCAGTCTTGCTCGTTGGCATCAGAAGGGAAGAATCTGGAAGGTATTCAAGATTCATCTGATCA
GATTACTACAAGTTTGGGAAAAAATGGTTGCAAATGAGGATCCGTCGACCTGCAGCCAAGCTAATTCCGG
GCGAATTTCTTATGATTTATGATTTTTATTATTAAATAAGTTATAAAAAAAATAAGTGTATACAAATTTT
AAAGTGACTCTTAGGTTTTAAAACGAAAATTCTTATTCTTGAGTAACTCTTTCCTGTAGGTCAGGTTGCT
TTCTCAGGTATAGCATGAGGTCGCTCTTATTGACCACACCTCTACCGGCATGGAGCTCCAGCTTTTGTTC
CCTTTAGTGAGGGTTAATTGCGCGCTTGGCGTAATCATGGTCATAGCTGTTTCCTGTGTGAAATTGTTAT
CCGCTCACAATTCCACACAACATAGGAGCCGGAAGCATAAAGTGTAAAGCCTGGGGTGCCTAATGAGTGA
GGTAACTCACATTAATTGCGTTGCGCTCACTGCCCGCTTTCCAGTCGGGAAACCTGTCGTGCCAGCTGCA
TTAATGAATCGGCCAACGCGCGGGGAGAGGCGGTTTGCGTATTGGGCGCTCTTCCGCTTCCTCGCTCACT
GACTCGCTGCGCTCGGTCGTTCGGCTGCGGCGAGCGGTATCAGCTCACTCAAAGGCGGTAATACGGTTAT
CCACAGAATCAGGGGATAACGCAGGAAAGAACATGTGAGCAAAAGGCCAGCAAAAGGCCAGGAACCGTAA
AAAGGCCGCGTTGCTGGCGTTTTTCCATAGGCTCCGCCCCCCTGACGAGCATCACAAAAATCGACGCTCA
AGTCAGAGGTGGCGAAACCCGACAGGACTATAAAGATACCAGGCGTTTCCCCCTGGAAGCTCCCTCGTGC
GCTCTCCTGTTCCGACCCTGCCGCTTACCGGATACCTGTCCGCCTTTCTCCCTTCGGGAAGCGTGGCGCT
TTCTCATAGCTCACGCTGTAGGTATCTCAGTTCGGTGTAGGTCGTTCGCTCCAAGCTGGGCTGTGTGCAC
GAACCCCCCGTTCAGCCCGACCGCTGCGCCTTATCCGGTAACTATCGTCTTGAGTCCAACCCGGTAAGAC
ACGACTTATCGCCACTGGCAGCAGCCACTGGTAACAGGATTAGCAGAGCGAGGTATGTAGGCGGTGCTAC
AGAGTTCTTGAAGTGGTGGCCTAACTACGGCTACACTAGAAGGACAGTATTTGGTATCTGCGCTCTGCTG
AAGCCAGTTACCTTCGGAAAAAGAGTTGGTAGCTCTTGATCCGGCAAACAAACCACCGCTGGTAGCGGTG
GTTTTTTTGTTTGCAAGCAGCAGATTACGCGCAGAAAAAAAGGATCTCAAGAAGATCCTTTGATCTTTTC
TACGGGGTCTGACGCTCAGTGGAACGAAAACTCACGTTAAGGGATTTTGGTCATGAGATTATCAAAAAGG
ATCTTCACCTAGATCCTTTTAAATTAAAAATGAAGTTTTAAATCAATCTAAAGTATATATGAGTAAACTT
GGTCTGACAGTTACCAATGCTTAATCAGTGAGGCACCTATCTCAGCGATCTGTCTATTTCGTTCATCCAT
AGTTGCCTGACTCCCCGTCGTGTAGATAACTACGATACGGGAGGGCTTACCATCTGGCCCCAGTGCTGCA
ATGATACCGCGAGACCCACGCTCACCGGCTCCAGATTTATCAGCAATAAACCAGCCAGCCGGAAGGGCCG
AGCGCAGAAGTGGTCCTGCAACTTTATCCGCCTCCATCCAGTCTATTAATTGTTGCCGGGAAGCTAGAGT
AAGTAGTTCGCCAGTTAATAGTTTGCGCAACGTTGTTGCCATTGCTACAGGCATCGTGGTGTCACGCTCG
TCGTTTGGTATGGCTTCATTCAGCTCCGGTTCCCAACGATCAAGGCGAGTTACATGATCCCCCATGTTGT
GCAAAAAAGCGGTTAGCTCCTTCGGTCCTCCGATCGTTGTCAGAAGTAAGTTGGCCGCAGTGTTATCACT
CATGGTTATGGCAGCACTGCATAATTCTCTTACTGTCATGCCATCCGTAAGATGCTTTTCTGTGACTGGT
GAGTACTCAACCAAGTCATTCTGAGAATAGTGTATGCGGCGACCGAGTTGCTCTTGCCCGGCGTCAATAC
GGGATAATACCGCGCCACATAGCAGAACTTTAAAAGTGCTCATCATTGGAAAACGTTCTTCGGGGCGAAA
ACTCTCAAGGATCTTACCGCTGTTGAGATCCAGTTCGATGTAACCCACTCGTGCACCCAACTGATCTTCA
GCATCTTTTACTTTCACCAGCGTTTCTGGGTGAGCAAAAACAGGAAGGCAAAATGCCGCAAAAAAGGGAA
TAAGGGCGACACGGAAATGTTGAATACTCATACTCTTCCTTTTTCAATATTATTGAAGCATTTATCAGGG
TTATTGTCTCATGAGCGGATACATATTTGAATGTATTTAGAAAAATAAACAAATAGGGGTTCCGCGCACA
TTTCCCCGAAAAGTGCCACCTGGGTCCTTTTCATCACGTGCTATAAAAATAATTATAATTTAAATTTTTT
AATATAAATATATAAATTAAAAATAGAAAGTAAAAAAAGAAATTAAAGAAAAAATAGTTTTTGTTTTCCG
AAGATGTAAAAGACTCTAGGGGGATCGCCAACAAATACTACCTTTTATCTTGCTCTTCCTGCTCTCAGGT
ATTAATGCCGAATTGTTTCATCTTGTCTGTGTAGAAGACCACACACGAAAATCCTGTGATTTTACATTTT
ACTTATCGTTAATCGAATGTATATCTATTTAATCTGCTTTTCTTGTCTAATAAATATATATGTAAAGTAC
GCTTTTTGTTGAAATTTTTTAAACCTTTGTTTATTTTTTTTTCTTCATTCCGTAACTCTTCTACCTTCTT
TATTTACTTTCTAAAATCCAAATACAAAACATAAAAATAAATAAACACAGAGTAAATTCCCAAATTATTC
CATCATTAAAAGATACGAGGCGCGTGTAAGTTACAGGCAAGCGATCCGTCCTAAGAAACCATTATTATCA
TGACATTAACCTATAAAAATAGGCGTATCACGAGGCCCTTTCGTC
