Features (pLannotate 1.2.2; 19 found; start..end, strand, type, name):
    238..2073    +  CDS            CRY2: CRY2_ARATH - Also known as PHH1 From Arabidopsis thaliana (Mouse-ear cress).
   2110..2297    +  terminator     ADH1 terminator: S. cerevisiae ADH1; transcription terminator for the S. cerevisiae alcohol dehydrogenase 1 (ADH1) gene
   2320..2338    -  promoter       T3 promoter: promoter for bacteriophage T3 RNA polymerase
   2383..2399    -  protein_bind   lac operator: The lac repressor binds to the lac operator to inhibit transcription in E. coli. This inhibition can be relieved by adding lactose or isopropyl-β-D-thiogalactopyranoside (IPTG). lac repressor encoded by lacI
   2407..2437    -  promoter       lac promoter: promoter for the E. coli lac operon
   2452..2473    -  protein_bind   CAP binding site: CAP binding activates transcription in the presence of cAMP. E. coli catabolite activator protein
   2486..2578    -  CDS            lacI (fragment): lac repressor; lacI; The lac repressor binds to the lac operator to inhibit transcription in E. coli. This inhibition can be relieved by adding lactose or isopropyl-β-D-thiogalactopyranoside (IPTG).
   2761..3349    -  rep_origin     ori: high-copy-number ColE1/pMB1/pBR322/pUC origin of replication
   3520..4380    -  CDS            AmpR: β-lactamase; bla; confers resistance to ampicillin, carbenicillin, and related antibiotics
   4381..4485    -  promoter       AmpR promoter: bla
   4522..5025    +  misc_feature   CEN/ARS: S. cerevisiae CEN6 centromere fused to an autonomously replicating sequence
   5093..5128    +  CDS            rop (fragment): Rop protein, which maintains plasmids at low copy number; rop
   5230..5279    +  misc_feature   bom (fragment): basis of mobility region from pBR322
   5417..5564    +  promoter       TRP1 promoter: S. cerevisiae TRP1
   5565..6239    +  CDS            TRP1: phosphoribosylanthranilate isomerase, required for tryptophan biosynthesis; S. cerevisiae TRP1; yeast auxotrophic marker
   6290..6341    +  misc_feature   bom (fragment): basis of mobility region from pBR322
   6342..6672    -  rep_origin     f1 ori (fragment) (sequence partly withheld): f1 bacteriophage origin of replication; arrow indicates direction of (+) strand synthesis
   6673..7069    +  promoter       ADH1 promoter: S. cerevisiae ADH1; promoter for alcohol dehydrogenase 1
   7127..145     +  CDS            ZFHD1 (DNA binding domain) (fragment) (across the origin): composite human DNA-binding domain composed of domains from the transcription factors Zif268 and Oct-1 (Pomerantz et al., 1995)
>Addgene plasmid #128984 | pMM0521 | addgene full sequence | sequence record 258775 | Addgene NGS Result
TGCGATCGCCGCTTTTCTCGCTCGGATGAGCTTACCCGCCATATCCGCATCCATACCGGTCAGAAGCCCT
TCCAGTGTCGAATCTGCATGCGTAACTTCAGTCGTAGTGACCACCTTACCACCCACATCCGCACCCACAC
AGGCGAGAAGCCTTTTGCCTGTGACATTTGTGGGAGGAAGTTTGCCAGGAGTGATGAACGCAAGAGGCAT
ACCAAAATCCATACAGGTGCTAGCTTCATGAAGATGGACAAAAAGACTATAGTTTGGTTTAGAAGAGATC
TAAGGATTGAGGATAATCCTGCATTAGCAGCAGCTGCTCACGAAGGATCTGTTTTTCCTGTCTTCATTTG
GTGTCCTGAAGAAGAAGGACAGTTTTATCCTGGAAGAGCTTCAAGATGGTGGATGAAACAATCACTTGCT
CACTTATCTCAATCCTTGAAGGCTCTTGGATCTGACCTCACTTTAATCAAAACCCACAACACGATTTCAG
CGATCTTGGATTGTATCCGCGTTACCGGTGCTACAAAAGTCGTCTTTAACCACCTCTATGATCCTGTTTC
GTTAGTTCGGGACCATACCGTAAAGGAGAAGCTGGTGGAACGTGGGATCTCTGTGCAAAGCTACAATGGA
GATCTATTGTATGAACCGTGGGAGATATACTGCGAAAAGGGCAAACCTTTTACGAGTTTCAATTCTTACT
GGAAGAAATGCTTAGATATGTCGATTGAATCCGTTATGCTTCCTCCTCCTTGGCGGTTGATGCCAATAAC
TGCAGCGGCTGAAGCGATTTGGGCGTGTTCGATTGAAGAACTAGGGCTGGAGAATGAGGCCGAGAAACCG
AGCAATGCGTTGTTAACTAGAGCTTGGAGTCCAGGATGGAGCAATGCTGATAAGTTACTAAATGAGTTCA
TCGAGAAGCAGTTGATAGATTATGCAAAGAACAGCAAGAAAGTTGTTGGGAATTCTACTTCACTACTTTC
TCCGTATCTCCATTTCGGGGAAATAAGCGTCAGACACGTTTTCCAGTGTGCCCGGATGAAACAAATTATA
TGGGCAAGAGATAAGAACAGTGAAGGAGAAGAAAGTGCAGATCTTTTTCTTAGGGGAATCGGTTTAAGAG
AGTATTCTCGGTATATATGTTTCAACTTCCCGTTTACTCACGAGCAATCGTTGTTGAGTCATCTTCGGTT
TTTCCCTTGGGATGCTGATGTTGATAAGTTCAAGGCCTGGAGACAAGGCAGGACCGGTTATCCGTTGGTG
GATGCCGGAATGAGAGAGCTTTGGGCTACCGGATGGATGCATAACAGAATAAGAGTGATTGTTTCAAGCT
TTGCTGTGAAGTTTCTTCTCCTTCCATGGAAATGGGGAATGAAGTATTTCTGGGATACACTTTTGGATGC
TGATTTGGAATGTGACATCCTTGGCTGGCAGTATATCTCTGGGAGTATCCCCGATGGCCACGAGCTTGAT
CGCTTGGACAATCCCGCGTTACAAGGCGCCAAATATGACCCAGAAGGTGAGTACATAAGGCAATGGCTTC
CCGAGCTTGCGAGATTGCCAACTGAATGGATCCATCATCCATGGGACGCTCCTTTAACCGTACTCAAAGC
TTCTGGTGTGGAACTCGGAACAAACTATGCGAAACCCATTGTAGACATCGACACAGCTCGTGAGCTACTA
GCTAAAGCTATTTCAAGAACCCGTGAAGCACAGATCATGATCGGAGCAGCACCTGATGAGATTGTAGCAG
ATAGCTTCGAGGCCTTAGGGGCTAATACCATTAAAGAACCTGGTCTTTGCCCATCTGTGTCTTCTAATGA
CCAACAAGTACCTTCGGCTGTTCGTTACAACGGGTCAAAGAGAGTGAAACCTGAGGAAGAAGAAGAGAGA
GACATGAAGAAATCTAGGGGATTCGATGAAAGGGAGTTGTTTTCGACTGCTGAATCTTCTTCTTCTTCGA
GTGTGTTTTTCGTTTCGCAGTCTTGCTCGTTGGCATCAGAAGGGAAGAATCTGGAAGGTATTCAAGATTC
ATCTGATCAGATTACTACAAGTTTGGGAAAAAATGGTTGCAAATGAGGATCCGTCGACCTGCAGCCAAGC
TAATTCCGGGCGAATTTCTTATGATTTATGATTTTTATTATTAAATAAGTTATAAAAAAAATAAGTGTAT
ACAAATTTTAAAGTGACTCTTAGGTTTTAAAACGAAAATTCTTATTCTTGAGTAACTCTTTCCTGTAGGT
CAGGTTGCTTTCTCAGGTATAGCATGAGGTCGCTCTTATTGACCACACCTCTACCGGCATGGAGCTCCAG
CTTTTGTTCCCTTTAGTGAGGGTTAATTGCGCGCTTGGCGTAATCATGGTCATAGCTGTTTCCTGTGTGA
AATTGTTATCCGCTCACAATTCCACACAACATACGAGCCGGAAGCATAAAGTGTAAAGCCTGGGGTGCCT
AATGAGTGAGCTAACTCACATTAATTGCGTTGCGCTCACTGCCCGCTTTCCAGTCGGGAAACCTGTCGTG
CCAGCTGCATTAATGAATCGGCCAACGCGCGGGGAGAGGCGGTTTGCGTATTGGGCGCTCTTCCGCTTCC
TCGCTCACTGACTCGCTGCGCTCGGTCGTTCGGCTGCGGCGAGCGGTATCAGCTCACTCAAAGGCGGTAA
TACGGTTATCCACAGAATCAGGGGATAACGCAGGAAAGAACATGTGAGCAAAAGGCCAGCAAAAGGCCAG
GAACCGTAAAAAGGCCGCGTTGCTGGCGTTTTTCCATAGGCTCCGCCCCCCTGACGAGCATCACAAAAAT
CGACGCTCAAGTCAGAGGTGGCGAAACCCGACAGGACTATAAAGATACCAGGCGTTTCCCCCTGGAAGCT
CCCTCGTGCGCTCTCCTGTTCCGACCCTGCCGCTTACCGGATACCTGTCCGCCTTTCTCCCTTCGGGAAG
CGTGGCGCTTTCTCATAGCTCACGCTGTAGGTATCTCAGTTCGGTGTAGGTCGTTCGCTCCAAGCTGGGC
TGTGTGCACGAACCCCCCGTTCAGCCCGACCGCTGCGCCTTATCCGGTAACTATCGTCTTGAGTCCAACC
CGGTAAGACACGACTTATCGCCACTGGCAGCAGCCACTGGTAACAGGATTAGCAGAGCGAGGTATGTAGG
CGGTGCTACAGAGTTCTTGAAGTGGTGGCCTAACTACGGCTACACTAGAAGAACAGTATTTGGTATCTGC
GCTCTGCTGAAGCCAGTTACCTTCGGAAAAAGAGTTGGTAGCTCTTGATCCGGCAAACAAACCACCGCTG
GTAGCGGTGGTTTTTTTGTTTGCAAGCAGCAGATTACGCGCAGAAAAAAAGGATCTCAAGAAGATCCTTT
GATCTTTTCTACGGGGTCTGACGCTCAGTGGAACGAAAACTCACGTTAAGGGATTTTGGTCATGAGATTA
TCAAAAAGGATCTTCACCTAGATCCTTTTAAATTAAAAATGAAGTTTTAAATCAATCTAAAGTATATATG
AGTAAACTTGGTCTGACAGTTACCAATGCTTAATCAGTGAGGCACCTATCTCAGCGATCTGTCTATTTCG
TTCATCCATAGTTGCCTGACTCCCCGTCGTGTAGATAACTACGATACGGGAGGGCTTACCATCTGGCCCC
AGTGCTGCAATGATACCGCGAGACCCACGCTCACCGGCTCCAGATTTATCAGCAATAAACCAGCCAGCCG
GAAGGGCCGAGCGCAGAAGTGGTCCTGCAACTTTATCCGCCTCCATCCAGTCTATTAATTGTTGCCGGGA
AGCTAGAGTAAGTAGTTCGCCAGTTAATAGTTTGCGCAACGTTGTTGCCATTGCTACAGGCATCGTGGTG
TCACGCTCGTCGTTTGGTATGGCTTCATTCAGCTCCGGTTCCCAACGATCAAGGCGAGTTACATGATCCC
CCATGTTGTGCAAAAAAGCGGTTAGCTCCTTCGGTCCTCCGATCGTTGTCAGAAGTAAGTTGGCCGCAGT
GTTATCACTCATGGTTATGGCAGCACTGCATAATTCTCTTACTGTCATGCCATCCGTAAGATGCTTTTCT
GTGACTGGTGAGTACTCAACCAAGTCATTCTGAGAATAGTGTATGCGGCGACCGAGTTGCTCTTGCCCGG
CGTCAATACGGGATAATACCGCGCCACATAGCAGAACTTTAAAAGTGCTCATCATTGGAAAACGTTCTTC
GGGGCGAAAACTCTCAAGGATCTTACCGCTGTTGAGATCCAGTTCGATGTAACCCACTCGTGCACCCAAC
TGATCTTCAGCATCTTTTACTTTCACCAGCGTTTCTGGGTGAGCAAAAACAGGAAGGCAAAATGCCGCAA
AAAAGGGAATAAGGGCGACACGGAAATGTTGAATACTCATACTCTTCCTTTTTCAATATTATTGAAGCAT
TTATCAGGGTTATTGTCTCATGAGCGGATACATATTTGAATGTATTTAGAAAAATAAACAAATAGGGGTT
CCGCGCACATTTCCCCGAAAAGTGCCACCTGGGTCCTTTTCATCACGTGCTATAAAAATAATTATAATTT
AAATTTTTTAATATAAATATATAAATTAAAAATAGAAAGTAAAAAAAGAAATTAAAGAAAAAATAGTTTT
TGTTTTCCGAAGATGTAAAAGACTCTAGGGGGATCGCCAACAAATACTACCTTTTATCTTGCTCTTCCTG
CTCTCAGGTATTAATGCCGAATTGTTTCATCTTGTCTGTGTAGAAGACCACACACGAAAATCCTGTGATT
TTACATTTTACTTATCGTTAATCGAATGTATATCTATTTAATCTGCTTTTCTTGTCTAATAAATATATAT
GTAAAGTACGCTTTTTGTTGAAATTTTTTAAACCTTTGTTTATTTTTTTTTCTTCATTCCGTAACTCTTC
TACCTTCTTTATTTACTTTCTAAAATCCAAATACAAAACATAAAAATAAATAAACACAGAGTAAATTCCC
AAATTATTCCATCATTAAAAGATACGAGGCGCGTGTAAGTTACAGGCAAGCGATCCGTCTAAGAAACCAT
TATTATCATGACATTAACCTATAAAAATAGGCGTATCACGAGGCCCTTTCGTCTCGCGCGTTTCGGTGAT
GACGGTGAAAACCTCTGACACATGCAGCTCCCGGAGACGGTCACAGCTTGTCTGTAAGCGGATGCCGGGA
GCAGACAAGCCCGTCAGGGCGCGTCAGCGGGTGTTGGCGGGTGTCGGGGCTGGCTTAACTATGCGGCATC
AGAGCAGATTGTACTGAGAGTGCACCATAGATCACGACATTACTATATATATAATATAGGAAGCATTTAA
TAGAACAGCATCGTAATATATGTGTACTTTGCAGTTATGACGCCAGATGGCAGTAGTGGAAGATATTCTT
TATTGAAAAATAGCTTGTCACCTTACGTACAATCTTGATCCGGAGCTTTTCTTTTTTTGCCGATTAAGAA
TTAATTCGGTCGAAAAAAGAAAAGGAGAGGGCCAAGAGGGAGGGCATTGGTGACTATTGAGCACGTGAGT
ATACGTGATTAAGCACACAAAGGCAGCTTGGAGTATGTCTGTTATTAATTTCACAGGTAGTTCTGGTCCA
TTGGTGAAAGTTTGCGGCTTGCAGAGCACAGAGGCCGCAGAATGTGCTCTAGATTCCGATGCTGACTTGC
TGGGTATTATATGTGTGCCCAATAGAAAGAGAACAATTGACCCGGTTATTGCAAGGAAAATTTCAAGTCT
TGTAAAAGCATATAAAAATAGTTCAGGCACTCCGAAATACTTGGTTGGCGTGTTTCGTAATCAACCTAAG
GAGGATGTTTTGGCTCTGGTCAATGATTACGGCATTGATATCGTCCAACTGCATGGAGATGAGTCGTGGC
AAGAATACCAAGAGTTCCTCGGTTTGCCAGTTATTAAAAGACTCGTATTTCCAAAAGACTGCAACATACT
ACTCAGTGCAGCTTCACAGAAACCTCATTCGTTTATTCCCTTGTTTGATTCAGAAGCAGGTGGGACAGGT
GAACTTTTGGATTGGAACTCGATTTCTGACTGGGTTGGAAGGCAAGAGAGCCCCGAAAGCTTACATTTTA
TGTTAGCTGGTGGACTGACGCCAGAAAATGTTGGTGATGCGCTTAGATTAAATGGCGTTATTGGTGTTGA
TGTAAGCGGAGGTGTGGAGACAAATGGTGTAAAAGACTCTAACAAAATAGCAAATTTCGTCAAAAATGCT
AAGAAATAGGTTATTACTGAGTAGTATTTATTTAAGTATTGTTTGTGCACTTGCCGATCTATGCGGTGTG
AAATACCGCACAGATGCGTAAGGAGAAAATACCGCATCAGGAAATTGTAAGCGTTAATATTTTGTTAAAA
TTCGCGTTAAATTTTTGTTAAATCAGCTCATTTTTTAACCAATAGGCCGAAATCGGCAAAATCCCTTATA
AATCAAAAGAATAGACCGAGATAGGGT
[37 nt withheld, positions 6468-6504]
AAAGAACGTGGACTCCAACGTCAAAGG
[49 nt withheld, positions 6532-6580]
T
[91 nt withheld, positions 6582-6672]
CAACTTCTTTTCTTTTTTTTTCTTTTCTCTCTCCCCCGTTGTTGTCTCACCATATCCGCAATGACAAAAA
AAATGATGGAAGACACTAAAGGAAAAAATTAACGACAAAGACAGCACCAACAGATGTCGTTGTTCCAGAG
CTGATGAGGGGTATCTCGAAGCACACGAAACTTTTTCCTTCCTTCATTCACGCACACTACTCTCTAATGA
GCAACGGTATACGGCCTTCCTTCCAGTTACTTGAATTTGAAATAAAAAAAGTTTGCTGTCTTGCTATCAA
GTATAAATAGACCTGCAATTATTAATCTTTTGTTTCCTCGTCATTGTTCTCGTTCCCTTTCTTCCTTGTT
TCTTTTTCTGCACAATATTTCAAGCTATACCAAGCATACAATCAACTATCTCATATACAATGGCCCCCAA
GAAGAAGAGGAAGGTTGGTATTCACGGGGGTACCCGCCCATATGCTTGCCCTGTCGAGTCC
